Addgene plasmid #206872: pET-mNeonGreen-HMG-15b
Purpose: Express mNeonGreen-HMG
Depositing lab: Kyubong Jo. Depositing organization: Sogang University. Publication: 21 Fluorescent Protein-Based DNA Staining Dyes. Kim YT, Oh H, Seo MJ, Lee DH, Shin J, Bong S, Heo S, Hapsari ND, Jo K. Molecules. 2022 Aug 17;27(16):5248. doi: 10.3390/molecules27165248. PubMed 36014487.
Backbone
  Vector backbone: pET-15b
  Backbone manufacturer: Novagen
  Backbone size w/o insert (bp): 5625
  Total vector size (bp): 852
  Vector type: Bacterial Expression
Growth in bacteria
  Bacterial resistance: Ampicillin, 100 μg/mL
  Growth temperature: 37°C
  Growth strain: DH5alpha
  Copy number: Unknown
Gene/Insert
  Gene/Insert name: mNeonGreen-HMG
  Insert size (bp): 852
  Promoter: T7 promoter
  Cloning method: Restriction Enzyme; 5′ cloning site NdeI (unknown if destroyed); 3′ cloning site BamHI (unknown if destroyed)
  Sequencing primers: 5′ T7 promoter; 3′ T7 terminator
Terms and licenses: Academic/Nonprofit Terms; Industry Terms: Not Available to Industry
How to cite: pET-mNeonGreen-HMG-15b was a gift from Kyubong Jo (Addgene plasmid # 206872 ; http://n2t.net/addgene:206872 ; RRID:Addgene_206872)
