[The description below was written by a language model from this plasmid's Addgene catalogue record and pLannotate feature annotations shown in this document.]
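Description:
pET-mNeonGreen-HMG-15b is a bacterial expression plasmid built on the Novagen pET-15b backbone and designed to produce a fusion of the green/yellow fluorescent protein mNeonGreen with an HMG DNA-binding segment in E. coli. It replicates from a pBR322-type ColE1 origin accompanied by the bom mobility region and the rop gene, which holds copy number down, and it is selected with ampicillin through the bla β-lactamase gene. The short tetracycline-resistance fragments and tet promoter in the annotation are non-functional remnants of the pBR322 ancestry of the backbone.

The 852 bp insert was cloned between the NdeI and BamHI sites, placing it under the T7 promoter with an adjacent lac operator and the T7 gene 10 ribosome binding site, and upstream of the T7 terminator. The plasmid-borne lacI gene supplies repressor, so expression is held off until IPTG induction in a host that provides T7 RNA polymerase. Upstream of the mNeonGreen coding sequence the annotation picks up a short tag fragment, which most likely corresponds to the pET-15b N-terminal His tag, followed by a thrombin cleavage site, allowing affinity purification and tag removal. The HMG portion is not annotated as its own feature; it presumably lies in the short stretch between the end of mNeonGreen and the terminator, where the tool reports only a small, probably spurious, tag match.

The sequenced record is 6,474 nt. The catalogue's "total vector size" of 852 bp evidently repeats the insert size. According to the associated publication title, the construct belongs to a set of fluorescent protein-based DNA staining dyes.
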