Features (pLannotate 1.2.2; 21 found; start..end, strand, type, name):
    104..208     +  promoter       AmpR promoter: bla
    209..1069    +  CDS            AmpR: β-lactamase; bla; confers resistance to ampicillin, carbenicillin, and related antibiotics
   1240..1828    +  rep_origin     ori: high-copy-number ColE1/pMB1/pBR322/pUC origin of replication
   2014..2153    -  misc_feature   bom: basis of mobility region from pBR322
   2255..2446    -  CDS            rop: Rop protein, which maintains plasmids at low copy number; rop
   2463..2843    +  CDS            YPB1_ECOLX: Protein predicted: Swiss-Prot protein existence level 4. From Escherichia coli.
   3085..3709    -  CDS            TcR (fragment): tetracycline efflux protein; tet; confers resistance to tetracycline
   3724..3745    -  protein_bind   CAP binding site: CAP binding activates transcription in the presence of cAMP. E. coli catabolite activator protein
   3758..4840    -  CDS            lacI: lac repressor; lacI; The lac repressor binds to the lac operator to inhibit transcription in E. coli. This inhibition can be relieved by adding lactose or isopropyl-β-D-thiogalactopyranoside (IPTG).
   4841..4918    -  promoter       lacI promoter: lacI
   4926..5205    -  CDS            TcR (fragment): tetracycline efflux protein; tet; confers resistance to tetracycline
   5227..5245    +  promoter       T7 promoter: promoter for bacteriophage T7 RNA polymerase
   5246..5270    +  protein_bind   lac operator: The lac repressor binds to the lac operator to inhibit transcription in E. coli. This inhibition can be relieved by adding lactose or isopropyl-β-D-thiogalactopyranoside (IPTG). lac repressor encoded by lacI
   5285..5307    +  RBS            RBS: efficient ribosome binding site from bacteriophage T7 gene 10 (Olins and Rangwala, 1989)
   5326..5342    +  CDS            capTEV™ (fragment): composite tag for in vivo biotinylation, TEV protease cleavage, and 6xHis tagging
   5353..5370    +  CDS            thrombin site: thrombin recognition and cleavage site
   5398..6105    +  CDS            mNeonGreen: mNeonGreen is a basic (constitutively fluorescent) green/yellow fluorescent protein published in 2013, derived from Branchiostoma lanceolatum. It is reported to be a very rapidly-maturing monomer with moderate acid sensitivity.
   6158..6207    +  CDS            SET1 (fragment): solubility-enhancement tag derived from T7 phage gene 10B
   6215..6262    +  terminator     T7 terminator: transcription terminator for bacteriophage T7 RNA polymerase
   6285..6389    -  CDS            TcR (fragment): tetracycline efflux protein; tet; confers resistance to tetracycline
   6437..6465    -  promoter       tet promoter: E. coli promoter for tetracycline efflux protein gene
>Addgene plasmid #206872 | pET-mNeonGreen-HMG-15b | addgene full sequence | sequence record 426856 | Addgene NGS Result
TTCTTGAAGACGAAAGGGCCTCGTGATACGCCTATTTTTATAGGTTAATGTCATGATAATAATGGTTTCT
TAGACGTCAGGTGGCACTTTTCGGGGAAATGTGCGCGGAACCCCTATTTGTTTATTTTTCTAAATACATT
CAAATATGTATCCGCTCATGAGACAATAACCCTGATAAATGCTTCAATAATATTGAAAAAGGAAGAGTAT
GAGTATTCAACATTTCCGTGTCGCCCTTATTCCCTTTTTTGCGGCATTTTGCCTTCCTGTTTTTGCTCAC
CCAGAAACGCTGGTGAAAGTAAAAGATGCTGAAGATCAGTTGGGTGCACGAGTGGGTTACATCGAACTGG
ATCTCAACAGCGGTAAGATCCTTGAGAGTTTTCGCCCCGAAGAACGTTTTCCAATGATGAGCACTTTTAA
AGTTCTGCTATGTGGCGCGGTATTATCCCGTGTTGACGCCGGGCAAGAGCAACTCGGTCGCCGCATACAC
TATTCTCAGAATGACTTGGTTGAGTACTCACCAGTCACAGAAAAGCATCTTACGGATGGCATGACAGTAA
GAGAATTATGCAGTGCTGCCATAACCATGAGTGATAACACTGCGGCCAACTTACTTCTGACAACGATCGG
AGGACCGAAGGAGCTAACCGCTTTTTTGCACAACATGGGGGATCATGTAACTCGCCTTGATCGTTGGGAA
CCGGAGCTGAATGAAGCCATACCAAACGACGAGCGTGACACCACGATGCCTGCAGCAATGGCAACAACGT
TGCGCAAACTATTAACTGGCGAACTACTTACTCTAGCTTCCCGGCAACAATTAATAGACTGGATGGAGGC
GGATAAAGTTGCAGGACCACTTCTGCGCTCGGCCCTTCCGGCTGGCTGGTTTATTGCTGATAAATCTGGA
GCCGGTGAGCGTGGGTCTCGCGGTATCATTGCAGCACTGGGGCCAGATGGTAAGCCCTCCCGTATCGTAG
TTATCTACACGACGGGGAGTCAGGCAACTATGGATGAACGAAATAGACAGATCGCTGAGATAGGTGCCTC
ACTGATTAAGCATTGGTAACTGTCAGACCAAGTTTACTCATATATACTTTAGATTGATTTAAAACTTCAT
TTTTAATTTAAAAGGATCTAGGTGAAGATCCTTTTTGATAATCTCATGACCAAAATCCCTTAACGTGAGT
TTTCGTTCCACTGAGCGTCAGACCCCGTAGAAAAGATCAAAGGATCTTCTTGAGATCCTTTTTTTCTGCG
CGTAATCTGCTGCTTGCAAACAAAAAAACCACCGCTACCAGCGGTGGTTTGTTTGCCGGATCAAGAGCTA
CCAACTCTTTTTCCGAAGGTAACTGGCTTCAGCAGAGCGCAGATACCAAATACTGTCCTTCTAGTGTAGC
CGTAGTTAGGCCACCACTTCAAGAACTCTGTAGCACCGCCTACATACCTCGCTCTGCTAATCCTGTTACC
AGTGGCTGCTGCCAGTGGCGATAAGTCGTGTCTTACCGGGTTGGACTCAAGACGATAGTTACCGGATAAG
GCGCAGCGGTCGGGCTGAACGGGGGGTTCGTGCACACAGCCCAGCTTGGAGCGAACGACCTACACCGAAC
TGAGATACCTACAGCGTGAGCTATGAGAAAGCGCCACGCTTCCCGAAGGGAGAAAGGCGGACAGGTATCC
GGTAAGCGGCAGGGTCGGAACAGGAGAGCGCACGAGGGAGCTTCCAGGGGGAAACGCCTGGTATCTTTAT
AGTCCTGTCGGGTTTCGCCACCTCTGACTTGAGCGTCGATTTTTGTGATGCTCGTCAGGGGGGCGGAGCC
TATGGAAAAACGCCAGCAACGCGGCCTTTTTACGGTTCCTGGCCTTTTGCTGGCCTTTTGCTCACATGTT
CTTTCCTGCGTTATCCCCTGATTCTGTGGATAACCGTATTACCGCCTTTGAGTGAGCTGATACCGCTCGC
CGCAGCCGAACGACCGAGCGCAGCGAGTCAGTGAGCGAGGAAGCGGAAGAGCGCCTGATGCGGTATTTTC
TCCTTACGCATCTGTGCGGTATTTCACACCGCAATGGTGCACTCTCAGTACAATCTGCTCTGATGCCGCA
TAGTTAAGCCAGTATACACTCCGCTATCGCTACGTGACTGGGTCATGGCTGCGCCCCGACACCCGCCAAC
ACCCGCTGACGCGCCCTGACGGGCTTGTCTGCTCCCGGCATCCGCTTACAGACAAGCTGTGACCGTCTCC
GGGAGCTGCATGTGTCAGAGGTTTTCACCGTCATCACCGAAACGCGCGAGGCAGCTGCGGTAAAGCTCAT
CAGCGTGGTCGTGAAGCGATTCACAGATGTCTGCCTGTTCATCCGCGTCCAGCTCGTTGAGTTTCTCCAG
AAGCGTTAATGTCTGGCTTCTGATAAAGCGGGCCATGTTAAGGGCGGTTTTTTCCTGTTTGGTCACTGAT
GCCTCCGTGTAAGGGGGATTTCTGTTCATGGGGGTAATGATACCGATGAAACGAGAGAGGATGCTCACGA
TACGGGTTACTGATGATGAACATGCCCGGTTACTGGAACGTTGTGAGGGTAAACAACTGGCGGTATGGAT
GCGGCGGGACCAGAGAAAAATCACTCAGGGTCAATGCCAGCGCTTCGTTAATACAGATGTAGGTGTTCCA
CAGGGTAGCCAGCAGCATCCTGCGATGCAGATCCGGAACATAATGGTGCAGGGCGCTGACTTCCGCGTTT
CCAGACTTTACGAAACACGGAAACCGAAGACCATTCATGTTGTTGCTCAGGTCGCAGACGTTTTGCAGCA
GCAGTCGCTTCACGTTCGCTCGCGTATCGGTGATTCATTCTGCTAACCAGTAAGGCAACCCCGCCAGCCT
AGCCGGGTCCTCAACGACAGGAGCACGATCATGCGCACCCGTGGCCAGGACCCAACGCTGCCCGAGATGC
GCCGCGTGCGGCTGCTGGAGATGGCGGACGCGATGGATATGTTCTGCCAAGGGTTGGTTTGCGCATTCAC
AGTTCTCCGCAAGAATTGATTGGCTCCAATTCTTGGAGTGGTGAATCCGTTAGCGAGGTGCCGCCGGCTT
CCATTCAGGTCGAGGTGGCCCGGCTCCATGCACCGCGACGCAACGCGGGGAGGCAGACAAGGTATAGGGC
GGCGCCTACAATCCATGCCAACCCGTTCCATGTGCTCGCCGAGGCGGCATAAATCGCCGTGACGATCAGC
GGTCCAATGATCGAAGTTAGGCTGGTAAGAGCCGCGAGCGATCCTTGAAGCTGTCCCTGATGGTCGTCAT
CTACCTGCCTGGACAGCATGGCCTGCAACGCGGGCATCCCGATGCCGCCGGAAGCGAGAAGAATCATAAT
GGGGAAGGCCATCCAGCCTCGCGTCGCGAACGCCAGCAAGACGTAGCCCAGCGCGTCGGCCGCCATGCCG
GCGATAATGGCCTGCTTCTCGCCGAAACGTTTGGTGGCGGGACCAGTGACGAAGGCTTGAGCGAGGGCGT
GCAAGATTCCGAATACCGCAAGCGACAGGCCGATCATCGTCGCGCTCCAGCGAAAGCGGTCCTCGCCGAA
AATGACCCAGAGCGCTGCCGGCACCTGTCCTACGAGTTGCATGATAAAGAAGACAGTCATAAGTGCGGCG
ACGATAGTCATGCCCCGCGCCCACCGGAAGGAGCTGACTGGGTTGAAGGCTCTCAAGGGCATCGGTCGAG
ATCCCGGTGCCTAATGAGTGAGCTAACTTACATTAATTGCGTTGCGCTCACTGCCCGCTTTCCAGTCGGG
AAACCTGTCGTGCCAGCTGCATTAATGAATCGGCCAACGCGCGGGGAGAGGCGGTTTGCGTATTGGGCGC
CAGGGTGGTTTTTCTTTTCACCAGTGAGACGGGCAACAGCTGATTGCCCTTCACCGCCTGGCCCTGAGAG
AGTTGCAGCAAGCGGTCCACGCTGGTTTGCCCCAGCAGGCGAAAATCCTGTTTGATGGTGGTTAACGGCG
GGATATAACATGAGCTGTCTTCGGTATCGTCGTATCCCACTACCGAGATATCCGCACCAACGCGCAGCCC
GGACTCGGTAATGGCGCGCATTGCGCCCAGCGCCATCTGATCGTTGGCAACCAGCATCGCAGTGGGAACG
ATGCCCTCATTCAGCATTTGCATGGTTTGTTGAAAACCGGACATGGCACTCCAGTCGCCTTCCCGTTCCG
CTATCGGCTGAATTTGATTGCGAGTGAGATATTTATGCCAGCCAGCCAGACGCAGACGCGCCGAGACAGA
ACTTAATGGGCCCGCTAACAGCGCGATTTGCTGGTGACCCAATGCGACCAGATGCTCCACGCCCAGTCGC
GTACCGTCTTCATGGGAGAAAATAATACTGTTGATGGGTGTCTGGTCAGAGACATCAAGAAATAACGCCG
GAACATTAGTGCAGGCAGCTTCCACAGCAATGGCATCCTGGTCATCCAGCGGATAGTTAATGATCAGCCC
ACTGACGCGTTGCGCGAGAAGATTGTGCACCGCCGCTTTACAGGCTTCGACGCCGCTTCGTTCTACCATC
GACACCACCACGCTGGCACCCAGTTGATCGGCGCGAGATTTAATCGCCGCGACAATTTGCGACGGCGCGT
GCAGGGCCAGACTGGAGGTGGCAACGCCAATCAGCAACGACTGTTTGCCCGCCAGTTGTTGTGCCACGCG
GTTGGGAATGTAATTCAGCTCCGCCATCGCCGCTTCCACTTTTTCCCGCGTTTTCGCAGAAACGTGGCTG
GCCTGGTTCACCACGCGGGAAACGGTCTGATAAGAGACACCGGCATACTCTGCGACATCGTATAACGTTA
CTGGTTTCACATTCACCACCCTGAATTGACTCTCTTCCGGGCGCTATCATGCCATACCGCGAAAGGTTTT
GCGCCATTCGATGGTGTCCGGGATCTCGACGCTCTCCCTTATGCGACTCCTGCATTAGGAAGCAGCCCAG
TAGTAGGTTGAGGCCGTTGAGCACCGCCGCCGCAAGGAATGGTGCATGCAAGGAGATGGCGCCCAACAGT
CCCCCGGCCACGGGGCCTGCCACCATACCCACGCCGAAACAAGCGCTCATGAGCCCGAAGTGGCGAGCCC
GATCTTCCCCATCGGTGATGTCGGCGATATAGGCGCCAGCAACCGCACCTGTGGCGCCGGTGATGCCGGC
CACGATGCGTCCGGCGTAGAGGATCGAGATCTCGATCCCGCGAAATTAATACGACTCACTATAGGGGAAT
TGTGAGCGGATAACAATTCCCCTCTAGAAATAATTTTGTTTAACTTTAAGAAGGAGATATACCATGGGCA
GCAGCCATCATCATCATCATCACAGCAGCGGCCTGGTGCCGCGCGGCAGCCATATGATGTTGCCCGGGTG
CATGTTGATGGTGAGCAAGGGCGAGGAGGATAACATGGCCTCTCTCCCAGCAACACATGAGTTACACATC
TTTGGCTCCATCAACGGTGTGGACTTTGACATGGTGGGTCAGGGCACCGGCAATCCAAATGATGGTTATG
AGGAGTTAAACCTGAAGTCCACCAAGGGTGACCTCCAGTTCTCCCCCTGGATTCTGGTCCCTCATATCGG
GTATGGCTTCCATCAGTACCTGCCCTACCCTGACGGGATGTCGCCTTTCCAGGCCGCGATGGTAGATGGC
TCCGGATACCAAGTCCATCGCACAATGCAGTTTGAAGATGGTGCCTCCCTTACTGTTAACTACCGCTACA
CCTACGAGGGAAGCCACATCAAAGGAGAGGCCCAGGTGAAGGGGACTGGTTTCCCTGCTGACGGTCCTGT
GATGACCAACTCGCTGACCGCTGCGGACTGGTGCAGGTCGAAGAAGACTTACCCCAACGACAAAACCATC
ATCAGTACCTTTAAGTGGAGTTACACCACTGGAAATGGCAAGCGCTACCGGAGCACTGCGCGGACTACCT
ACACCTTTGCCAAGCCAATGGCGGCTAACTATCTGAAGAACCAGCCGATGTACGTGTTCCGTAAGACGGA
GCTCAAGCACTCCAAGACCGAGCTCAACTTCAAGGAGTGGCAAAAGGCCTTTACCGATGTGATGGGCATG
GACGAGCTGTACAAGCTCGAGACTCCCAAGCGTCCCCGCGGTCGCCCCAAGAAGATGTTGGGATCCGGCT
GCTAACAAAGCCCGAAAGGAAGCTGAGTTGGCTGCTGCCACCGCTGAGCAATAACTAGCATAACCCCTTG
GGGCCTCTAAACGGGTCTTGAGGGGTTTTTTGCTGAAAGGAGGAACTATATCCGGATATCCCGCAAGAGG
CCCGGCAGTACCGGCATAACCAAGCCTATGCCTACAGCATCCAGGGTGACGGTGCCGAGGATGACGATGA
GCGCATTGTTAGATTTCATACACGGTGCCTGACTGCGTTAGCAATTTAACTGTGATAAACTACCGCATTA
AAGCTTATCGATGATAAGCTGTCAAACATGAGAA
